Addgene plasmid #162026: pLEX304-ARF5-T161A-mNeonGreen
Purpose: Fast cycling ARF mutant
Depositing lab: David Bryant. Depositing organization: University of Glasgow. Publication: An ARF GTPase module promoting invasion and metastasis through regulating phosphoinositide metabolism. Nacke M, Sandilands E, Nikolatou K, Roman-Fernandez A, Mason S, Patel R, Lilla S, Yelland T, Galbraith LCA, Freckmann EC, McGarry L, Morton JP, Shanks E, Leung HY, Markert E, Ismail S, Zanivan S, Blyth K, Bryant DM. Nat Commun. 2021 Mar 12;12(1):1623. doi: 10.1038/s41467-021-21847-4. PubMed 33712589.
Backbone
  Vector backbone: pLEX304-NG
  Vector type: Lentiviral
Growth in bacteria
  Bacterial resistance: Ampicillin, 100 μg/mL
  Growth temperature: 37°C
  Growth strain: NEB Stable
  Copy number: High Copy
Gene/Insert
  Gene/Insert name: ARF5
  Species: H. sapiens (human)
  Mutation: T161A
  Entrez Gene: ARF5
  Cloning method: Restriction Enzyme; 5′ cloning site Unknown (unknown if destroyed)
Terms and licenses: Academic/Nonprofit Terms; Industry Terms: Not Available to Industry
Depositor comments: Please visit https://doi.org/10.1101/851410 for bioRxiv preprint.
How to cite: pLEX304-ARF5-T161A-mNeonGreen was a gift from David Bryant (Addgene plasmid # 162026 ; http://n2t.net/addgene:162026 ; RRID:Addgene_162026)
