[The description below was written by a language model from this plasmid's Addgene catalogue record and pLannotate feature annotations shown in this document.]
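Description:
pLEX304-ARF5-T161A-mNeonGreen is a third-generation-style, self-inactivating HIV-1 lentiviral expression plasmid built on the pLEX304-NG backbone for delivering a fluorescently tagged human ARF5 GTPase mutant into mammalian cells. In bacteria it is maintained through a high-copy ColE1/pUC-type origin and selected with ampicillin via the β-lactamase gene. An f1 origin, remnants of the lac region, and T7 and T3 promoters are also present as backbone carry-over.

The viral genome is transcribed from a chimeric RSV promoter fused to a truncated 5' LTR. It contains the Ψ packaging signal with a partial gag sequence, the Rev response element for Rev-dependent nuclear export, a central polypurine tract that aids nuclear import, and a ΔU3 3' LTR that inactivates LTR promoter activity after integration, followed by an SV40 polyadenylation signal and SV40 origin.

Within this frame are two expression units. A human PGK promoter drives blasticidin S deaminase, allowing blasticidin selection of transduced cells. Downstream, the CMV enhancer/promoter drives the ARF5 coding sequence, followed after a short multiple-cloning-site remnant by mNeonGreen, an arrangement consistent with a C-terminal ARF5–mNeonGreen fusion as the plasmid name implies. A WPRE after the reporter enhances transcript expression.

The insert carries the T161A substitution, which the record describes as a fast-cycling ARF mutant. The construct is therefore suited to making stable cell lines in which the localisation and functional effects of this ARF5 variant can be followed by green fluorescence. The associated publication concerns ARF GTPase regulation of phosphoinositide metabolism in invasion and metastasis.
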