Features (pLannotate 1.2.2; 31 found; start..end, strand, type, name):
    101..404     +  enhancer       CMV enhancer: human cytomegalovirus immediate early enhancer
    405..608     +  promoter       CMV promoter: human cytomegalovirus (CMV) immediate early promoter
    631..658     +  misc_feature   MCS (fragment): multiple cloning site
    662..1201    +  CDS            ARF5: ARF5_HUMAN - Experimental evidence at protein level: Swiss-Prot protein existence level 1. (Microbial infection) Functions as an allosteric activator of the cholera toxin catalytic subunit, an ADP-ribosyltransferase. From Homo sapiens (Human).
   1203..1230    +  misc_feature   MCS (fragment): multiple cloning site
   1238..1945    +  CDS            mNeonGreen: mNeonGreen is a basic (constitutively fluorescent) green/yellow fluorescent protein published in 2013, derived from Branchiostoma lanceolatum. It is reported to be a very rapidly-maturing monomer with moderate acid sensitivity.
   1993..2581    +  misc_feature   WPRE: woodchuck hepatitis virus posttranscriptional regulatory element
   2632..2651    +  misc_feature   cPPT/CTS (fragment): central polypurine tract and central termination sequence of HIV-1
   2653..2886    +  LTR            3' LTR (ΔU3): self-inactivating 3' long terminal repeat (LTR) from HIV-1
   2964..3085    +  polyA_signal   SV40 poly(A) signal: SV40 polyadenylation signal
   3125..3260    +  rep_origin     SV40 ori: SV40 origin of replication
   3281..3299    -  promoter       T7 promoter: promoter for bacteriophage T7 RNA polymerase
   3307..3462    +  CDS            lacZα (fragment): LacZα fragment of β-galactosidase; lacZ fragment
   3467..3895    +  rep_origin     f1 ori (sequence partly withheld): f1 bacteriophage origin of replication; arrow indicates direction of (+) strand synthesis
   3948..4052    +  promoter       AmpR promoter: bla
   4053..4913    +  CDS            AmpR: β-lactamase; bla; confers resistance to ampicillin, carbenicillin, and related antibiotics
   5084..5672    +  rep_origin     ori: high-copy-number ColE1/pMB1/pBR322/pUC origin of replication
   5855..5947    +  CDS            lacI (fragment): lac repressor; lacI; The lac repressor binds to the lac operator to inhibit transcription in E. coli. This inhibition can be relieved by adding lactose or isopropyl-β-D-thiogalactopyranoside (IPTG).
   5960..5981    +  protein_bind   CAP binding site: CAP binding activates transcription in the presence of cAMP. E. coli catabolite activator protein
   5996..6026    +  promoter       lac promoter: promoter for the E. coli lac operon
   6034..6050    +  protein_bind   lac operator: The lac repressor binds to the lac operator to inhibit transcription in E. coli. This inhibition can be relieved by adding lactose or isopropyl-β-D-thiogalactopyranoside (IPTG). lac repressor encoded by lacI
   6095..6113    +  promoter       T3 promoter: promoter for bacteriophage T3 RNA polymerase
   6141..6367    +  promoter       RSV promoter: Rous sarcoma virus enhancer/promoter
   6368..6548    +  LTR            5' LTR (truncated): truncated 5' long terminal repeat (LTR) from HIV-1
   6595..6720    +  misc_feature   HIV-1 Ψ: packaging signal of human immunodeficiency virus type 1
   6704..7067    +  CDS            HIV-1 gag (fragment): gag protein from human immunodeficiency virus 1; gag
   7213..7446    +  misc_feature   RRE: The Rev response element (RRE) of HIV-1 allows for Rev-dependent mRNA export from the nucleus to the cytoplasm.
   7823..7849    +  CDS            Rev (fragment): human immunodeficiency virus 1 (HIV-1) Rev protein; rev; enhances nuclear export of unspliced and incompletely spliced viral mRNAs
   7850..8350    +  promoter       hPGK promoter: human phosphoglycerate kinase 1 promoter
   8362..8757    +  CDS            BSD: blasticidin S deaminase; Aspergillus terreus BSD; confers resistance to blasticidin
   8817..8934    +  misc_feature   cPPT/CTS: central polypurine tract and central termination sequence of HIV-1
>Addgene plasmid #162026 | pLEX304-ARF5-T161A-mNeonGreen | addgene full sequence | sequence record 318853 | Addgene NGS Result
ACAGCAGAGATCCACTTTGGCGCCGGCTCGAGGGGGCCCGGGGTTATTAATAGTAATCAATTACGGGGTC
ATTAGTTCATAGCCCATATATGGAGTTCCGCGTTACATAACTTACGGTAAATGGCCCGCCTGGCTGACCG
CCCAACGACCCCCGCCCATTGACGTCAATAATGACGTATGTTCCCATAGTAACGCCAATAGGGACTTTCC
ATTGACGTCAATGGGTGGAGTATTTACGGTAAACTGCCCACTTGGCAGTACATCAAGTGTATCATATGCC
AAGTACGCCCCCTATTGACGTCAATGACGGTAAATGGCCCGCCTGGCATTATGCCCAGTACATGACCTTA
TGGGACTTTCCTACTTGGCAGTACATCTACGTATTAGTCATCGCTATTACCATGGTGATGCGGTTTTGGC
AGTACATCAATGGGCGTGGATAGCGGTTTGACTCACGGGGATTTCCAAGTCTCCACCCCATTGACGTCAA
TGGGAGTTTGTTTTGGCACCAAAATCAACGGGACTTTCCAAAATGTCGTAACAACTCCGCCCCATTGACG
CAAATGGGCGGTAGGCGTGTACGGTGGGAGGTCTATATAAGCAGAGCTGGTTTAGTGAACCGTCAGATCC
GCTAGCGCTACCGGACTCAGATCTCGAGACCATGGGCCTCACCGTGTCCGCGCTCTTTTCGCGGATCTTC
GGGAAGAAGCAGATGCGGATTCTCATGGTTGGCTTGGATGCGGCTGGCAAGACCACAATCCTGTACAAAC
TGAAGTTGGGGGAGATTGTCACCACCATCCCAACCATAGGCTTCAATGTAGAAACAGTGGAATATAAGAA
CATCTGTTTCACAGTCTGGGACGTGGGAGGCCAGGACAAGATTCGGCCTCTGTGGCGGCACTACTTCCAG
AACACTCAGGGCCTCATCTTTGTGGTGGACAGTAATGACCGGGAGCGGGTCCAAGAATCTGCTGATGAAC
TCCAGAAGATGCTGCAGGAGGACGAGCTGCGGGACGCCGTATTGCTGGTCTTCGCCAACAAGCAGGACAT
GCCCAACGCCATGCCCGTGAGCGAGCTGACTGACAAGCTGGGGCTACAGCACTTACGCAGCCGCACGTGG
TATGTCCAGGCCACCTGTGCCGCCCAAGGCACAGGTCTGTACGATGGTCTGGACTGGCTGTCCCACGAGC
TGTCAAAGCGCGCGGTACCGCGGGCCCGGGATCCACCGGTCGCCACCATGGTGAGCAAGGGCGAGGAGGA
TAACATGGCCTCTCTCCCAGCGACACATGAGTTACACATCTTTGGCTCCATCAACGGTGTGGACTTTGAC
ATGGTGGGTCAGGGCACCGGCAATCCAAATGATGGTTATGAGGAGTTAAACCTGAAGTCCACCAAGGGTG
ACCTCCAGTTCTCCCCCTGGATTCTGGTCCCTCATATCGGGTATGGCTTCCATCAGTACCTGCCCTACCC
TGACGGGATGTCGCCTTTCCAGGCCGCCATGGTAGATGGCTCCGGCTACCAAGTCCATCGCACAATGCAG
TTTGAAGATGGTGCCTCCCTTACTGTTAACTACCGCTACACCTACGAGGGAAGCCACATCAAAGGAGAGG
CCCAGGTGAAGGGGACTGGTTTCCCTGCTGACGGTCCTGTGATGACCAACTCGCTGACCGCTGCGGACTG
GTGCAGGTCGAAGAAGACTTACCCCAACGACAAAACCATCATCAGTACCTTTAAGTGGAGTTACACCACT
GGAAATGGCAAGCGCTACCGGAGCACTGCGCGGACCACCTACACCTTTGCCAAGCCAATGGCGGCTAACT
ATCTGAAGAACCAGCCGATGTACGTGTTCCGTAAGACGGAGCTCAAGCACTCCAAGACCGAGCTCAACTT
CAAGGAGTGGCAAAAGGCCTTTACCGATGTGATGGGCATGGACGAGCTGTACAAGTAAAGCGGCCGCGAC
TCTAGCGCTAACCGGTGGCGCGTTAAGTCGACAATCAACCTCTGGATTACAAAATTTGTGAAAGATTGAC
TGGTATTCTTAACTATGTTGCTCCTTTTACGCTATGTGGATACGCTGCTTTAATGCCTTTGTATCATGCT
ATTGCTTCCCGTATGGCTTTCATTTTCTCCTCCTTGTATAAATCCTGGTTGCTGTCTCTTTATGAGGAGT
TGTGGCCCGTTGTCAGGCAACGTGGCGTGGTGTGCACTGTGTTTGCTGACGCAACCCCCACTGGTTGGGG
CATTGCCACCACCTGTCAGCTCCTTTCCGGGACTTTCGCTTTCCCCCTCCCTATTGCCACGGCGGAACTC
ATCGCCGCCTGCCTTGCCCGCTGCTGGACAGGGGCTCGGCTGTTGGGCACTGACAATTCCGTGGTGTTGT
CGGGGAAATCATCGTCCTTTCCTTGGCTGCTCGCCTGTGTTGCCACCTGGATTCTGCGCGGGACGTCCTT
CTGCTACGTCCCTTCGGCCCTCAATCCAGCGGACCTTCCTTCCCGCGGCCTGCTGCCGGCTCTGCGGCCT
CTTCCGCGTCTTCGCCTTCGCCCTCAGACGAGTCGGATCTCCCTTTGGGCCGCCTCCCCGCGTCGACTTT
AAGACCAATGACTTACAAGGCAGCTGTAGATCTTAGCCACTTTTTAAAAGAAAAGGGGGGACTGGAAGGG
CTAATTCACTCCCAACGAAGACAAGATCTGCTTTTTGCTTGTACTGGGTCTCTCTGGTTAGACCAGATCT
GAGCCTGGGAGCTCTCTGGCTAACTAGGGAACCCACTGCTTAAGCCTCAATAAAGCTTGCCTTGAGTGCT
TCAAGTAGTGTGTGCCCGTCTGTTGTGTGACTCTGGTAACTAGAGATCCCTCAGACCCTTTTAGTCAGTG
TGGAAAATCTCTAGCAGTACGTATAGTAGTTCATGTCATCTTATTATTCAGTATTTATAACTTGCAAAGA
AATGAATATCAGAGAGTGAGAGGAACTTGTTTATTGCAGCTTATAATGGTTACAAATAAAGCAATAGCAT
CACAAATTTCACAAATAAAGCATTTTTTTCACTGCATTCTAGTTGTGGTTTGTCCAAACTCATCAATGTA
TCTTATCATGTCTGGCTCTAGCTATCCCGCCCCTAACTCCGCCCATCCCGCCCCTAACTCCGCCCAGTTC
CGCCCATTCTCCGCCCCATGGCTGACTAATTTTTTTTATTTATGCAGAGGCCGAGGCCGCCTCGGCCTCT
GAGCTATTCCAGAAGTAGTGAGGAGGCTTTTTTGGAGGCCTAGGGACGTACCCAATTCGCCCTATAGTGA
GTCGTATTACGCGCGCTCACTGGCCGTCGTTTTACAACGTCGTGACTGGGAAAACCCTGGCGTTACCCAA
CTTAATCGCCTTGCAGCACATCCCCCTTTCGCCAGCTGGCGTAATAGCGAAGAGGCCCGCACCGATCGCC
CTTCCCAACAGTTGCGCAGCCTGAATGGCGAATGGG
[124 nt withheld, positions 3467-3590]
C
[91 nt withheld, positions 3592-3682]
A
[49 nt withheld, positions 3684-3732]
CCTTTGACGTTGGAGTCCACGTTCTTT
[37 nt withheld, positions 3760-3796]
ACCCTATCTCGGTCTATTCTTTTGATTTATAAGGGATTTTGCCGATTTCGGCCTATTGGTTAAAAAATGA
GCTGATTTAACAAAAATTTAACGCGAATTTTAACAAAATATTAACGCTTACAATTTAGGTGGCACTTTTC
GGGGAAATGTGCGCGGAACCCCTATTTGTTTATTTTTCTAAATACATTCAAATATGTATCCGCTCATGAG
ACAATAACCCTGATAAATGCTTCAATAATATTGAAAAAGGAAGAGTATGAGTATTCAACATTTCCGTGTC
GCCCTTATTCCCTTTTTTGCGGCATTTTGCCTTCCTGTTTTTGCTCACCCAGAAACGCTGGTGAAAGTAA
AAGATGCTGAAGATCAGTTGGGTGCACGAGTGGGTTACATCGAACTGGATCTCAACAGCGGTAAGATCCT
TGAGAGTTTTCGCCCCGAAGAACGTTTTCCAATGATGAGCACTTTTAAAGTTCTGCTATGTGGCGCGGTA
TTATCCCGTATTGACGCCGGGCAAGAGCAACTCGGTCGCCGCATACACTATTCTCAGAATGACTTGGTTG
AGTACTCACCAGTCACAGAAAAGCATCTTACGGATGGCATGACAGTAAGAGAATTATGCAGTGCTGCCAT
AACCATGAGTGATAACACTGCGGCCAACTTACTTCTGACAACGATCGGAGGACCGAAGGAGCTAACCGCT
TTTTTGCACAACATGGGGGATCATGTAACTCGCCTTGATCGTTGGGAACCGGAGCTGAATGAAGCCATAC
CAAACGACGAGCGTGACACCACGATGCCTGTAGCAATGGCAACAACGTTGCGCAAACTATTAACTGGCGA
ACTACTTACTCTAGCTTCCCGGCAACAATTAATAGACTGGATGGAGGCGGATAAAGTTGCAGGACCACTT
CTGCGCTCGGCCCTTCCGGCTGGCTGGTTTATTGCTGATAAATCTGGAGCCGGTGAGCGTGGGTCTCGCG
GTATCATTGCAGCACTGGGGCCAGATGGTAAGCCCTCCCGTATCGTAGTTATCTACACGACGGGGAGTCA
GGCAACTATGGATGAACGAAATAGACAGATCGCTGAGATAGGTGCCTCACTGATTAAGCATTGGTAACTG
TCAGACCAAGTTTACTCATATATACTTTAGATTGATTTAAAACTTCATTTTTAATTTAAAAGGATCTAGG
TGAAGATCCTTTTTGATAATCTCATGACCAAAATCCCTTAACGTGAGTTTTCGTTCCACTGAGCGTCAGA
CCCCGTAGAAAAGATCAAAGGATCTTCTTGAGATCCTTTTTTTCTGCGCGTAATCTGCTGCTTGCAAACA
AAAAAACCACCGCTACCAGCGGTGGTTTGTTTGCCGGATCAAGAGCTACCAACTCTTTTTCCGAAGGTAA
CTGGCTTCAGCAGAGCGCAGATACCAAATACTGTTCTTCTAGTGTAGCCGTAGTTAGGCCACCACTTCAA
GAACTCTGTAGCACCGCCTACATACCTCGCTCTGCTAATCCTGTTACCAGTGGCTGCTGCCAGTGGCGAT
AAGTCGTGTCTTACCGGGTTGGACTCAAGACGATAGTTACCGGATAAGGCGCAGCGGTCGGGCTGAACGG
GGGGTTCGTGCACACAGCCCAGCTTGGAGCGAACGACCTACACCGAACTGAGATACCTACAGCGTGAGCT
ATGAGAAAGCGCCACGCTTCCCGAAGGGAGAAAGGCGGACAGGTATCCGGTAAGCGGCAGGGTCGGAACA
GGAGAGCGCACGAGGGAGCTTCCAGGGGGAAACGCCTGGTATCTTTATAGTCCTGTCGGGTTTCGCCACC
TCTGACTTGAGCGTCGATTTTTGTGATGCTCGTCAGGGGGGCGGAGCCTATGGAAAAACGCCAGCAACGC
GGCCTTTTTACGGTTCCTGGCCTTTTGCTGGCCTTTTGCTCACATGTTCTTTCCTGCGTTATCCCCTGAT
TCTGTGGATAACCGTATTACCGCCTTTGAGTGAGCTGATACCGCTCGCCGCAGCCGAACGACCGAGCGCA
GCGAGTCAGTGAGCGAGGAAGCGGAAGAGCGCCCAATACGCAAACCGCCTCTCCCCGCGCGTTGGCCGAT
TCATTAATGCAGCTGGCACGACAGGTTTCCCGACTGGAAAGCGGGCAGTGAGCGCAACGCAATTAATGTG
AGTTAGCTCACTCATTAGGCACCCCAGGCTTTACACTTTATGCTTCCGGCTCGTATGTTGTGTGGAATTG
TGAGCGGATAACAATTTCACACAGGAAACAGCTATGACCATGATTACGCCAAGCGCGCAATTAACCCTCA
CTAAAGGGAACAAAAGCTGGAGCTGCAAGCTTAATGTAGTCTTATGCAATACTCTTGTAGTCTTGCAACA
TGGTAACGATGAGTTAGCAACATGCCTTACAAGGAGAGAAAAAGCACCGTGCATGCCGATTGGTGGAAGT
AAGGTGGTACGATCGTGCCTTATTAGGAAGGCAACAGACGGGTCTGACATGGATTGGACGAACCACTGAA
TTGCCGCATTGCAGAGATATTGTATTTAAGTGCCTAGCTCGATACATAAACGGGTCTCTCTGGTTAGACC
AGATCTGAGCCTGGGAGCTCTCTGGCTAACTAGGGAACCCACTGCTTAAGCCTCAATAAAGCTTGCCTTG
AGTGCTTCAAGTAGTGTGTGCCCGTCTGTTGTGTGACTCTGGTAACTAGAGATCCCTCAGACCCTTTTAG
TCAGTGTGGAAAATCTCTAGCAGTGGCGCCCGAACAGGGACTTGAAAGCGAAAGGGAAACCAGAGGAGCT
CTCTCGACGCAGGACTCGGCTTGCTGAAGCGCGCACGGCAAGAGGCGAGGGGCGGCGACTGGTGAGTACG
CCAAAAATTTTGACTAGCGGAGGCTAGAAGGAGAGAGATGGGTGCGAGAGCGTCAGTATTAAGCGGGGGA
GAATTAGATCGCGATGGGAAAAAATTCGGTTAAGGCCAGGGGGAAAGAAAAAATATAAATTAAAACATAT
AGTATGGGCAAGCAGGGAGCTAGAACGATTCGCAGTTAATCCTGGCCTGTTAGAAACATCAGAAGGCTGT
AGACAAATACTGGGACAGCTACAACCATCCCTTCAGACAGGATCAGAAGAACTTAGATCATTATATAATA
CAGTAGCAACCCTCTATTGTGTGCATCAAAGGATAGAGATAAAAGACACCAAGGAAGCTTTAGACAAGAT
AGAGGAAGAGCAAAACAAAAGTAAGACCACCGCACAGCAAGCGGCCGCTGATCTTCAGACCTGGAGGAGG
AGATATGAGGGACAATTGGAGAAGTGAATTATATAAATATAAAGTAGTAAAAATTGAACCATTAGGAGTA
GCACCCACCAAGGCAAAGAGAAGAGTGGTGCAGAGAGAAAAAAGAGCAGTGGGAATAGGAGCTTTGTTCC
TTGGGTTCTTGGGAGCAGCAGGAAGCACTATGGGCGCAGCGTCAATGACGCTGACGGTACAGGCCAGACA
ATTATTGTCTGGTATAGTGCAGCAGCAGAACAATTTGCTGAGGGCTATTGAGGCGCAACAGCATCTGTTG
CAACTCACAGTCTGGGGCATCAAGCAGCTCCAGGCAAGAATCCTGGCTGTGGAAAGATACCTAAAGGATC
AACAGCTCCTGGGGATTTGGGGTTGCTCTGGAAAACTCATTTGCACCACTGCTGTGCCTTGGAATGCTAG
TTGGAGTAATAAATCTCTGGAACAGATTTGGAATCACACGACCTGGATGGAGTGGGACAGAGAAATTAAC
AATTACACAAGCTTAATACACTCCTTAATTGAAGAATCGCAAAACCAGCAAGAAAAGAATGAACAAGAAT
TATTGGAATTAGATAAATGGGCAAGTTTGTGGAATTGGTTTAACATAACAAATTGGCTGTGGTATATAAA
ATTATTCATAATGATAGTAGGAGGCTTGGTAGGTTTAAGAATAGTTTTTGCTGTACTTTCTATAGTGAAT
AGAGTTAGGCAGGGATATTCACCATTATCGTTTCAGACCCACCTCCCAACCCCGAGGGGACCCTTGCGCC
TTTTCCAAGGCAGCCCTGGGTTTGCGCAGGGACGCGGCTGCTCTGGGCGTGGTTCCGGGAAACGCAGCGG
CGCCGACCCTGGGTCTCGCACATTCTTCACGTCCGTTCGCAGCGTCACCCGGATCTTCGCCGCTACCCTT
GTGGGCCCCCCGGCGACGCTTCCTGCTCCGCCCCTAAGTCGGGAAGGTTCCTTGCGGTTCGCGGCGTGCC
GGACGTGACAAACGGAAGCCGCACGTCTCACTAGTACCCTCGCAGACGGACAGCGCCAGGGAGCAATGGC
AGCGCGCCGACCGCGATGGGCTGTGGCCAATAGCGGCTGCTCAGCAGGGCGCGCCGAGAGCAGCGGCCGG
GAAGGGGCGGTGCGGGAGGCGGGGTGTGGGGCGGTAGTGTGGGCCCTGTTCCTGCCCGCGCGGTGTTCCG
CATTCTGCAAGCCTCCGGAGCGCACGTCGGCAGTCGGCTCCCTCGTTGACCGAATCACCGACCTCTCTCC
CCAGGGGGTACCACCATGGCCAAGCCTTTGTCTCAAGAAGAATCCACCCTCATTGAAAGAGCAACGGCTA
CAATCAACAGCATCCCCATCTCTGAAGACTACAGCGTCGCCAGCGCAGCTCTCTCTAGCGACGGCCGCAT
CTTCACTGGTGTCAATGTATATCATTTTACTGGGGGACCTTGTGCAGAACTCGTGGTGCTGGGCACTGCT
GCTGCTGCGGCAGCTGGCAACCTGACTTGTATCGTCGCGATCGGAAATGAGAACAGGGGCATCTTGAGCC
CCTGCGGACGGTGCCGACAGGTGCTTCTCGATCTGCATCCTGGGATCAAAGCCATAGTGAAGGACAGTGA
TGGACAGCCGACGGCAGTTGGGATTCGTGAATTGCTGCCCTCTGGTTATGTGTGGGAGGGCCTGCAGCTG
CAGTAGTAAGAATTCTAGATCTTGAGACAAATGGCAGTATTCATCCACAATTTTAAAAGAAAAGGGGGGA
TTGGGGGGTACAGTGCAGGGGAAAGAATAGTAGACATAATAGCAACAGACATACAAACTAAAGAATTACA
AAAACAAATTACAAAAATTCAAAATTTTCGGGTTTATTACAGGG
